Addgene plasmid #201641: pWPI-LUC7L2-3xFLAG
Purpose: Over-expression of 3xFLAG-tagged human LUC7L2
Depositing lab: Alexis Jourdain & Vamsi Mootha. Depositing organization: Broad Institute. Publication: Loss of LUC7L2 and U1 snRNP subunits shifts energy metabolism from glycolysis to OXPHOS. Jourdain AA, Begg BE, Mick E, Shah H, Calvo SE, Skinner OS, Sharma R, Blue SM, Yeo GW, Burge CB, Mootha VK. Mol Cell. 2021 May 6;81(9):1905-1919.e12. doi: 10.1016/j.molcel.2021.02.033. Epub 2021 Apr 13. PubMed 33852893.
Backbone
  Vector backbone: pWPI/Neo
  Backbone manufacturer: Anurag Tandon, Addgene #35385
  Vector type: Lentiviral
  Selectable markers: Neomycin (select with G418)
Growth in bacteria
  Bacterial resistance: Ampicillin, 100 μg/mL
  Growth temperature: 37°C
  Growth strain: NEB Stable
  Copy number: High Copy
Gene/Insert
  Gene/Insert name: LUC7L2
  Species: H. sapiens (human)
  Entrez Gene: LUC7L2 (a.k.a. CGI-59, CGI-74, LUC7B2)
  Tag / fusion protein: 3xFLAG (C terminal on insert)
  Cloning method: Restriction Enzyme; 5′ cloning site BamHI (unknown if destroyed); 3′ cloning site SpeI (unknown if destroyed)
Terms and licenses: Academic/Nonprofit Terms; Industry Terms: Not Available to Industry
How to cite: pWPI-LUC7L2-3xFLAG was a gift from Alexis Jourdain & Vamsi Mootha (Addgene plasmid # 201641 ; http://n2t.net/addgene:201641 ; RRID:Addgene_201641)
