[The description below was written by a language model from this plasmid's Addgene catalogue record and pLannotate feature annotations shown in this document.]
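Description:
pWPI-LUC7L2-3xFLAG is an HIV-1-derived lentiviral transfer vector built on the pWPI/Neo backbone for stable over-expression of human LUC7L2 carrying a C-terminal 3xFLAG tag. In bacteria it is maintained through a high-copy ColE1/pUC-type origin and selected with ampicillin via the β-lactamase gene. The plasmid backbone also retains remnants of older vector lineages, including an SV40 promoter followed by gpt fragments and SV40 small t intron and polyadenylation sequences, plus short fragments of tetracycline resistance, rop and bom. These lie outside the viral cassette.

The region packaged into virus is bounded by HIV-1 long terminal repeats, both annotated as truncated. It includes the Ψ packaging signal with an adjoining gag fragment, the Rev response element for Rev-dependent nuclear export of the genomic RNA, and a cPPT/CTS element, which aids nuclear import of the reverse-transcribed genome. A loxP site sits just upstream of the 3′ LTR. Expression is driven by the constitutive EF-1α promoter. The LUC7L2 coding sequence, cloned between BamHI and SpeI sites, is followed by an EMCV IRES and the neomycin phosphotransferase gene, so a single bicistronic transcript links transgene expression to G418 resistance in transduced cells. A WPRE downstream enhances transcript stability and expression. The feature table does not annotate the 3xFLAG tag separately, although the catalogue entry records it; there is unannotated sequence between the LUC7L2 reading frame and the IRES.

The construct is intended for producing lentivirus to generate G418-selected mammalian cell lines expressing epitope-tagged LUC7L2. The FLAG tag would allow detection or immunopurification of the protein. The associated publication concerns the role of LUC7L2 and U1 snRNP subunits in the balance between glycolysis and oxidative phosphorylation.
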