Features (pLannotate 1.2.2; 36 found; start..end, strand, type, name):
      1..330     +  CDS            nef (fragment): NEF_HV1BR - Experimental evidence at protein level: Swiss-Prot protein existence level 1. Extracellular Nef protein targets CD4(+) T-lymphocytes for apoptosis by interacting with CXCR4 surface receptors (PubMed:14990729). From Human immunodeficiency virus type 1 group M subtype B (isolate BRU/LAI) (HIV-1).
    378..635     +  LTR            5' LTR (truncated): truncated 5' long terminal repeat (LTR) from HIV-1
    682..807     +  misc_feature   HIV-1 Ψ: packaging signal of human immunodeficiency virus type 1
    791..1154    +  CDS            HIV-1 gag (fragment): gag protein from human immunodeficiency virus 1; gag
   1300..1533    +  misc_feature   RRE: The Rev response element (RRE) of HIV-1 allows for Rev-dependent mRNA export from the nucleus to the cytoplasm.
   1910..2010    +  CDS            Rev (fragment): human immunodeficiency virus 1 (HIV-1) Rev protein; rev; enhances nuclear export of unspliced and incompletely spliced viral mRNAs
   2072..2138    +  CDS            small t antigen (fragment): SV40 (simian virus 40) small t antigen
   2145..3323    +  promoter       EF-1α promoter: strong constitutive promoter for human elongation factor EF-1α
   3371..3488    +  misc_feature   cPPT/CTS: central polypurine tract and central termination sequence of HIV-1
   3535..4710    +  CDS            LUC7L2: LC7L2_HUMAN - Experimental evidence at protein level: Swiss-Prot protein existence level 1. May bind to RNA via its Arg/Ser-rich domain. From Homo sapiens (Human).
   4840..5391    +  misc_feature   IRES: internal ribosome entry site (IRES) of the encephalomyocarditis virus (EMCV)
   5394..6185    +  CDS            neo: KKA2_KLEPN - Also known as kan, nptII. Experimental evidence at protein level: Swiss-Prot protein existence level 1. Resistance to kanamycin, neomycin, paromomycin, ribostamycin, butirosin and gentamicin B. From Klebsiella pneumoniae.
   6209..6367    +  CDS            ble (fragment): BLE_KLEPN - Experimental evidence at protein level: Swiss-Prot protein existence level 1. Binding protein with a strong affinity to the bleomycin family of antibiotics. Binds to CL990; an antimitotic-antibiotic compound. From Klebsiella pneumoniae.
   6362..6483    +  polyA_signal   SV40 poly(A) signal: SV40 polyadenylation signal
   6494..6512    +  misc_feature   MCS (fragment): pBluescript multiple cloning site
   6522..7110    +  misc_feature   WPRE: woodchuck hepatitis virus posttranscriptional regulatory element
   7129..7233    +  CDS            nef (fragment): NEF_HV1LA - Experimental evidence at protein level: Swiss-Prot protein existence level 1. Extracellular Nef protein targets CD4(+) T-lymphocytes for apoptosis by interacting with CXCR4 surface receptors. From Human immunodeficiency virus type 1 group M subtype B (isolate Lai) (HIV-1).
   7254..7287    +  protein_bind   loxP: Cre-mediated recombination occurs in the 8-bp core sequence (GCATACAT). Cre recombinase
   7307..7487    +  LTR            5' LTR (truncated): truncated 5' long terminal repeat (LTR) from HIV-1
   7512..7530    -  promoter       SP6 promoter: promoter for bacteriophage SP6 RNA polymerase
   7758..8037    +  CDS            TcR (fragment): tetracycline efflux protein; tet; confers resistance to tetracycline
   8038..8086    -  misc_feature   bom (fragment): basis of mobility region from pBR322
   8188..8223    -  CDS            rop (fragment): Rop protein, which maintains plasmids at low copy number; rop
   8318..8422    +  promoter       AmpR promoter: bla
   8423..9283    +  CDS            AmpR: β-lactamase; bla; confers resistance to ampicillin, carbenicillin, and related antibiotics
   9454..10042   +  rep_origin     ori: high-copy-number ColE1/pMB1/pBR322/pUC origin of replication
  10225..10281   +  CDS            lacI (fragment): lac repressor; lacI; The lac repressor binds to the lac operator to inhibit transcription in E. coli. This inhibition can be relieved by adding lactose or isopropyl-β-D-thiogalactopyranoside (IPTG).
  10288..10617   +  promoter       SV40 promoter: SV40 enhancer and early promoter
  10817..10936   +  CDS            gpt (fragment): XGPT_ECOLI - Also known as gpp, gxu. Experimental evidence at protein level: Swiss-Prot protein existence level 1. Purine salvage pathway enzyme that catalyzes the transfer of the ribosyl-5-phosphate group from 5-phospho-alpha-D-ribose 1- diphosphate (PRPP) to the N9 position of the 6-oxopurines guanine and xanthine to form the corresponding ribonucleotides GMP (guanosine 5'- monophosphate) and XMP (xanthosine 5'-monophosphate), with the release of PPi. To a lesser extent, also acts on hypoxanthine (PubMed:9100006, PubMed:3886014). Does not ribophosphorylate adenine (PubMed:3886014). From Esch
  10936..11271   +  CDS            gpt (fragment): XGPT_ECOLI - Also known as gpp, gxu. Experimental evidence at protein level: Swiss-Prot protein existence level 1. Purine salvage pathway enzyme that catalyzes the transfer of the ribosyl-5-phosphate group from 5-phospho-alpha-D-ribose 1- diphosphate (PRPP) to the N9 position of the 6-oxopurines guanine and xanthine to form the corresponding ribonucleotides GMP (guanosine 5'- monophosphate) and XMP (xanthosine 5'-monophosphate), with the release of PPi. To a lesser extent, also acts on hypoxanthine (PubMed:9100006, PubMed:3886014). Does not ribophosphorylate adenine (PubMed:3886014). From Esch
  11366..11671   +  CDS            frsA (fragment): FRSA_ECOLI - Also known as yafA. Experimental evidence at protein level: Swiss-Prot protein existence level 1. Catalyzes the hydrolysis of esters (PubMed:15808744). Displays esterase activity toward pNP-butyrate (PubMed:15808744). May stimulate mixed-acid fermentation by acting as a fermentation/respiration switch that down-regulates respiration and up- regulates fermentation rates (PubMed:15169777). From Escherichia coli (strain K12).
  11675..11749   +  CDS            small t antigen (fragment): SV40 (simian virus 40) small t antigen
  11751..11816   +  intron         small t intron: SV40 (simian virus 40) small t antigen intron
  11946..11966   +  CDS            SV40 NLS: nuclear localization signal of SV40 (simian virus 40) large T antigen
  12285..12368   +  CDS            large T antigen (fragment): large T antigen from SV40 (simian virus 40)
  12391..12525   +  polyA_signal   SV40 poly(A) signal: SV40 polyadenylation signal
>Addgene plasmid #201641 | pWPI-LUC7L2-3xFLAG | addgene full sequence | sequence record 403577 | Addgene NGS Result
TTGGAAGGGCTAATTCACTCCCAAAGAAGACAAGATATCCTTGATCTGTGGATCTACCACACACAAGGCT
ACTTCCCTGATTAGCAGAACTACACACCAGGGCCAGGGGTCAGATATCCACTGACCTTTGGATGGTGCTA
CAAGCTAGTACCAGTTGAGCCAGATAAGGTAGAAGAGGCCAATAAAGGAGAGAACACCAGCTTGTTACAC
CCTGTGAGCCTGCATGGGATGGATGACCCGGAGAGAGAAGTGTTAGAGTGGAGGTTTGACAGCCGCCTAG
CATTTCATCACGTGGCCCGAGAGCTGCATCCGGAGTACTTCAAGAACTGCTGATATCGAGCTTGCTACAA
GGGACTTTCCGCTGGGGACTTTCCAGGGAGGCGTGGCCTGGGCGGGACTGGGGAGTGGCGAGCCCTCAGA
TCCTGCATATAAGCAGCTGCTTTTTGCCTGTACTGGGTCTCTCTGGTTAGACCAGATCTGAGCCTGGGAG
CTCTCTGGCTAACTAGGGAACCCACTGCTTAAGCCTCAATAAAGCTTGCCTTGAGTGCTTCAAGTAGTGT
GTGCCCGTCTGTTGTGTGACTCTGGTAACTAGAGATCCCTCAGACCCTTTTAGTCAGTGTGGAAAATCTC
TAGCAGTGGCGCCCGAACAGGGACTTGAAAGCGAAAGGGAAACCAGAGGAGCTCTCTCGACGCAGGACTC
GGCTTGCTGAAGCGCGCACGGCAAGAGGCGAGGGGCGGCGACTGGTGAGTACGCCAAAAATTTTGACTAG
CGGAGGCTAGAAGGAGAGAGATGGGTGCGAGAGCGTCAGTATTAAGCGGGGGAGAATTAGATCGCGATGG
GAAAAAATTCGGTTAAGGCCAGGGGGAAAGAAAAAATATAAATTAAAACATATAGTATGGGCAAGCAGGG
AGCTAGAACGATTCGCAGTTAATCCTGGCCTGTTAGAAACATCAGAAGGCTGTAGACAAATACTGGGACA
GCTACAACCATCCCTTCAGACAGGATCAGAAGAACTTAGATCATTATATAATACAGTAGCAACCCTCTAT
TGTGTGCATCAAAGGATAGAGATAAAAGACACCAAGGAAGCTTTAGACAAGATAGAGGAAGAGCAAAACA
AAAGTAAGACCACCGCACAGCAAGCGGCCGCTGATCTTCAGACCTGGAGGAGGAGATATGAGGGACAATT
GGAGAAGTGAATTATATAAATATAAAGTAGTAAAAATTGAACCATTAGGAGTAGCACCCACCAAGGCAAA
GAGAAGAGTGGTGCAGAGAGAAAAAAGAGCAGTGGGAATAGGAGCTTTGTTCCTTGGGTTCTTGGGAGCA
GCAGGAAGCACTATGGGCGCAGCGTCAATGACGCTGACGGTACAGGCCAGACAATTATTGTCTGGTATAG
TGCAGCAGCAGAACAATTTGCTGAGGGCTATTGAGGCGCAACAGCATCTGTTGCAACTCACAGTCTGGGG
CATCAAGCAGCTCCAGGCAAGAATCCTGGCTGTGGAAAGATACCTAAAGGATCAACAGCTCCTGGGGATT
TGGGGTTGCTCTGGAAAACTCATTTGCACCACTGCTGTGCCTTGGAATGCTAGTTGGAGTAATAAATCTC
TGGAACAGATTTGGAATCACACGACCTGGATGGAGTGGGACAGAGAAATTAACAATTACACAAGCTTAAT
ACACTCCTTAATTGAAGAATCGCAAAACCAGCAAGAAAAGAATGAACAAGAATTATTGGAATTAGATAAA
TGGGCAAGTTTGTGGAATTGGTTTAACATAACAAATTGGCTGTGGTATATAAAATTATTCATAATGATAG
TAGGAGGCTTGGTAGGTTTAAGAATAGTTTTTGCTGTACTTTCTATAGTGAATAGAGTTAGGCAGGGATA
TTCACCATTATCGTTTCAGACCCACCTCCCAACCCCGAGGGGACCCGACAGGCCCGAAGGAATAGAAGAA
GAAGGTGGAGAGAGAGACAGAGACAGATCCATTCGATTAGTGAACGGATCTCGACGGTATCGATCACGAG
ACTAGCCTCGACCATCGATGTCGACGATAAGCTTTGCAAAGATGGATAAAGTTTTAAACAGAGAGGAATC
TTTGCAGCTAATGGACCTTCTAGGTCTTGAAAGGAGTGGGAATTGGCTCCGGTGCCCGTCAGTGGGCAGA
GCGCACATCGCCCACAGTCCCCGAGAAGTTGGGGGGAGGGGTCGGCAATTGAACCGGTGCCTAGAGAAGG
TGGCGCGGGGTAAACTGGGAAAGTGATGTCGTGTACTGGCTCCGCCTTTTTCCCGAGGGTGGGGGAGAAC
CGTATATAAGTGCAGTAGTCGCCGTGAACGTTCTTTTTCGCAACGGGTTTGCCGCCAGAACACAGGTAAG
TGCCGTGTGTGGTTCCCGCGGGCCTGGCCTCTTTACGGGTTATGGCCCTTGCGTGCCTTGAATTACTTCC
ACCTGGCTGCAGTACGTGATTCTTGATCCCGAGCTTCGGGTTGGAAGTGGGTGGGAGAGTTCGAGGCCTT
GCGCTTAAGGAGCCCCTTCGCCTCGTGCTTGAGTTGAGGCCTGGCCTGGGCGCTGGGGCCGCCGCGTGCG
AATCTGGTGGCACCTTCGCGCCTGTCTCGCTGCTTTCGATAAGTCTCTAGCCATTTAAAATTTTTGATGA
CCTGCTGCGACGCTTTTTTTCTGGCAAGATAGTCTTGTAAATGCGGGCCAAGATCTGCACACTGGTATTT
CGGTTTTTGGGGCCGCGGGCGGCGACGGGGCCCGTGCGTCCCAGCGCACATGTTCGGCGAGGCGGGGCCT
GCGAGCGCGGCCACCGAGAATCGGACGGGGGTAGTCTCAAGCTGGCCGGCCTGCTCTGGTGCCTGGCCTC
GCGCCGCCGTGTATCGCCCCGCCCTGGGCGGCAAGGCTGGCCCGGTCGGCACCAGTTGCGTGAGCGGAAA
GATGGCCGCTTCCCGGCCCTGCTGCAGGGAGCTCAAAATGGAGGACGCGGCGCTCGGGAGAGCGGGCGGG
TGAGTCACCCACACAAAGGAAAAGGGCCTTTCCGTCCTCAGCCGTCGCTTCATGTGACTCCACGGAGTAC
CGGGCGCCGTCCAGGCACCTCGATTAGTTCTCGAGCTTTTGGAGTACGTCGTCTTTAGGTTGGGGGGAGG
GGTTTTATGCGATGGAGTTTCCCCACACTGAGTGGGTGGAGACTGAAGTTAGGCCAGCTTGGCACTTGAT
GTAATTCTCCTTGGAATTTGCCCTTTTTGAGTTTGGATCTTGGTTCATTCTCAAGCCTCAGACAGTGGTT
CAAAGTTTTTTTCTTCCATTTCAGGTGTCGTGAGGAATTTCGACATTTAAATTTAATTAATCTCGACGGT
ATCGGTTAACTTTTAAAAGAAAAGGGGGGATTGGGGGGTACAGTGCAGGGGAAAGAATAGTAGACATAAT
AGCAACAGACATACAAACTAAAGAATTACAAAAACAAATTACAAAAATTCAAAATTTTATCGATCACGAG
ACTAGCCTCGAGGTTTCATATGTACAGAGGATCCATGAGCGCCCAGGCCCAGATGAGGGCCATGCTGGAC
CAGCTGATGGGCACCAGCAGGGACGGCGACACCACCAGGCAGAGGATCAAGTTCAGCGACGACAGGGTGT
GCAAGAGCCACCTGCTGAACTGCTGCCCCCACGACGTGCTGAGCGGCACCAGGATGGACCTGGGCGAGTG
CCTGAAGGTGCACGACCTGGCCCTGAGGGCCGACTACGAGATCGCCAGCAAGGAGCAGGACTTCTTCTTC
GAGCTGGACGCCATGGACCACCTGCAGAGCTTCATCGCCGACTGCGACAGGAGGACCGAGGTGGCCAAGA
AGAGGCTGGCCGAGACCCAGGAGGAGATCAGCGCCGAGGTGGCCGCCAAGGCCGAGAGGGTGCACGAGCT
GAACGAGGAGATCGGCAAGCTGCTGGCCAAGGTGGAGCAGCTGGGCGCCGAGGGCAACGTGGAGGAGAGC
CAGAAGGTGATGGACGAGGTGGAGAAGGCCAGGGCCAAGAAGAGGGAGGCCGAGGAGGTGTACAGGAACA
GCATGCCCGCCAGCAGCTTCCAGCAGCAGAAGCTGAGGGTGTGCGAGGTGTGCAGCGCCTACCTGGGCCT
GCACGACAACGACAGGAGGCTGGCCGACCACTTCGGCGGCAAGCTGCACCTGGGCTTCATCGAGATCAGG
GAGAAGCTGGAGGAGCTGAAGAGGGTGGTGGCCGAGAAGCAGGAGAAGAGGAACCAGGAGAGGCTGAAGA
GGAGGGAGGAGAGGGAGAGGGAGGAGAGGGAGAAGCTGAGGAGGAGCAGGAGCCACAGCAAGAACCCCAA
GAGGAGCAGGAGCAGGGAGCACAGGAGGCACAGGAGCAGGAGCATGAGCAGGGAGAGGAAGAGGAGGACC
AGGAGCAAGAGCAGGGAGAAGAGGCACAGGCACAGGAGCAGGAGCAGCAGCAGGAGCAGGAGCAGGAGCC
ACCAGAGGAGCAGGCACAGCAGCAGGGACAGGAGCAGGGAGAGGAGCAAGAGGAGGAGCAGCAAGGAGAG
GTTCAGGGACCAGGACCTGGCCAGCTGCGACAGGGACAGGAGCAGCAGGGACAGGAGCCCCAGGGACAGG
GACAGGAAGGACAAGAAGAGGAGCTACGAGAGCGCCAACGGCAGGAGCGAGGACAGGAGGAGCAGCGAGG
AGAGGGAGGCCGGCGAGATCGATTATAAAGATCATGATGGCGATTATAAAGATCATGATATTGATTATAA
AGATGATGATGATAAATAATAGTGAGTCGACACTAGTCCCGGGACTACGGGCTGCAGGAATTCCGCCCCN
CCCCCCCTAACGTTACTGGCCGAAGCCGCTTGGAATAAGGCCGGTGTGCGTTTGTCTATATGTTATTTTC
CACCATATTGCCGTCTTTTGGCAATGTGAGGGCCCGGAAACCTGGCCCTGTCTTCTTGACGAGCATTCCT
AGGGGTCTTTCCCCTCTCGCCAAAGGAATGCAAGGTCTGTTGAATGTCGTGAAGGAAGCAGTTCCTCTGG
AAGCTTCTTGAAGACAAACAACGTCTGTAGCGACCCTTTGCAGGCAGCGGAACCCCCCACCTGGCGACAG
GTGCCTCTGCGGCCAAAAGCCACGTGTATAAGATACACCTGCAAAGGCGGCACAACCCCAGTGCCACGTT
GTGAGTTGGATAGTTGTGGAAAGAGTCAAATGGCTCTCCTCAAGCGTATTCAACAAGGGGCTGAAGGATG
CCCAGAAGGTACCCCATTGTATGGGATCTGATCTGGGGCCTCGGTGCACATGCTTTACATGTGTTTAGTC
GAGGTTAAAAAACGTCTAGGCCCCCCGAACCACGGGGACGTGGTTTTCCTTTGAAAAACACGATGATAAT
ACCATGATTGAACAAGATGGATTGCACGCAGGTTCTCCGGCCGCTTGGGTGGAGAGGCTATTCGGCTATG
ACTGGGCACAACAGACAATCGGCTGCTCTGATGCCGCCGTGTTCCGGCTGTCAGCGCAGGGGCGCCCGGT
TCTTTTTGTCAAGACCGACCTGTCCGGTGCCCTGAATGAACTGCAGGACGAGGCAGCGCGGCTATCGTGG
CTGGCCACGACGGGCGTTCCTTGCGCAGCTGTGCTCGACGTTGTCACTGAAGCGGGAAGGGACTGGCTGC
TATTGGGCGAAGTGCCGGGGCAGGATCTCCTGTCATCTCACCTTGCTCCTGCCGAGAAAGTATCCATCAT
GGCTGATGCAATGCGGCGGCTGCATACGCTTGATCCGGCTACCTGCCCATTCGACCACCAAGCGAAACAT
CGCATCGAGCGAGCACGTACTCGGATGGAAGCCGGTCTTGTCGATCAGGATGATCTGGACGAAGAGCATC
AGGGGCTCGCGCCAGCCGAACTGTTCGCCAGGCTCAAGGCGCGCATGCCCGACGGCGAGGATCTCGTCGT
GACCCATGGCGATGCCTGCTTGCCGAATATCATGGTGGAAAATGGCCGCTTTTCTGGATTCATCGACTGT
GGCCGGCTGGGTGTGGCGGACCGCTATCAGGACATAGCGTTGGCTACCCGTGATATTGCTGAAGAGCTTG
GCGGCGAATGGGCTGACCGCTTCCTCGTGCTTTACGGTATCGCCGCTCCCGATTCGCAGCGCATCGCCTT
CTATCGCCTTCTTGACGAGTTCTTCTGAGCGGGACTCTGGGGTTCGAAATGACCGACCAAGCGACGCCCA
ACCTGCCATCACGAGATTTCGATTCCACCGCCGCCTTCTATGAAAGGTTGGGCTTCGGAATCGTTTTCCG
GGACGCCGGCTGGATGATCCTCCAGCGCGGGGATCTCATGCTGGAGTTCTTCGCCCACCCCAACTTGTTT
ATTGCAGCTTATAATGGTTACAAATAAAGCAATAGCATCACAAATTTCACAAATAAAGCATTTTTTTCAC
TGCATTCTAGTTGTGGTTTGTCCAAACTCATCAATGTATCTTATCATGTCTGTATACCGTCGACCTCGAG
GGAATTCCGATAATCAACCTCTGGATTACAAAATTTGTGAAAGATTGACTGGTATTCTTAACTATGTTGC
TCCTTTTACGCTATGTGGATACGCTGCTTTAATGCCTTTGTATCATGCTATTGCTTCCCGTATGGCTTTC
ATTTTCTCCTCCTTGTATAAATCCTGGTTGCTGTCTCTTTATGAGGAGTTGTGGCCCGTTGTCAGGCAAC
GTGGCGTGGTGTGCACTGTGTTTGCTGACGCAACCCCCACTGGTTGGGGCATTGCCACCACCTGTCAGCT
CCTTTCCGGGACTTTCGCTTTCCCCCTCCCTATTGCCACGGCGGAACTCATCGCCGCCTGCCTTGCCCGC
TGCTGGACAGGGGCTCGGCTGTTGGGCACTGACAATTCCGTGGTGTTGTCGGGGAAGCTGACGTCCTTTC
CATGGCTGCTCGCCTGTGTTGCCACCTGGATTCTGCGCGGGACGTCCTTCTGCTACGTCCCTTCGGCCCT
CAATCCAGCGGACCTTCCTTCCCGCGGCCTGCTGCCGGCTCTGCGGCCTCTTCCGCGTCTTCGCCTTCGC
CCTCAGACGAGTCGGATCTCCCTTTGGGCCGCCTCCCCGCATCGGGAATTCGAGCTCGGTACCTTTAAGA
CCAATGACTTACAAGGCAGCTGTAGATCTTAGCCACTTTTTAAAAGAAAAGGGGGGACTGGAAGGGCTAA
TTCACTCCCAACGAAGACAAGATGGGATCAATTCACCATGGGAATAACTTCGTATAGCATACATTATACG
AAGTTATGCTGCTTTTTGCTTGTACTGGGTCTCTCTGGTTAGACCAGATCTGAGCCTGGGAGCTCTCTGG
CTAACTAGGGAACCCACTGCTTAAGCCTCAATAAAGCTTGCCTTGAGTGCTTCAAGTAGTGTGTGCCCGT
CTGTTGTGTGACTCTGGTAACTAGAGATCCCTCAGACCCTTTTAGTCAGTGTGGAAAATCTCTAGCAGCA
TCTAGAATTAATTCCGTGTATTCTATAGTGTCACCTAAATCGTATGTGTATGATACATAAGGTTATGTAT
TAATTGTAGCCGCGTTCTAACGACAATATGTACAAGCCTAATTGTGTAGCATCTGGCTTACTGAAGCAGA
CCCTATCATCTCTCTCGTAAACTGCCGTCAGAGTCGGTTTGGTTGGACGAACCTTCTGAGTTTCTGGTAA
CGCCGTCCCGCACCCGGAAATGGTCAGCGAACCAATCAGCAGGGTCATCGCTAGCCAGATCCTCTACGCC
GGACGCATCGTGGCCGGCATCACCGGCGCCACAGGTGCGGTTGCTGGCGCCTATATCGCCGACATCACCG
ATGGGGAAGATCGGGCTCGCCACTTCGGGCTCATGAGCGCTTGTTTCGGCGTGGGTATGGTGGCAGGCCC
CGTGGCCGGGGGACTGTTGGGCGCCATCTCCTTGCATGCACCATTCCTTGCGGCGGCGGTGCTCAACGGC
CTCAACCTACTACTGGGCTGCTTCCTAATGCAGGAGTCGCATAAGGGAGAGCGTCGAATGGTGCACTCTC
AGTACAATCTGCTCTGATGCCGCATAGTTAAGCCAGCCCCGACACCCGCCAACACCCGCTGACGCGCCCT
GACGGGCTTGTCTGCTCCCGGCATCCGCTTACAGACAAGCTGTGACCGTCTCCGGGAGCTGCATGTGTCA
GAGGTTTTCACCGTCATCACCGAAACGCGCGAGACGAAAGGGCCTCGTGATACGCCTATTTTTATAGGTT
AATGTCATGATAATAATGGTTTCTTAGACGTCAGGTGGCACTTTTCGGGGAAATGTGCGCGGAACCCCTA
TTTGTTTATTTTTCTAAATACATTCAAATATGTATCCGCTCATGAGACAATAACCCTGATAAATGCTTCA
ATAATATTGAAAAAGGAAGAGTATGAGTATTCAACATTTCCGTGTCGCCCTTATTCCCTTTTTTGCGGCA
TTTTGCCTTCCTGTTTTTGCTCACCCAGAAACGCTGGTGAAAGTAAAAGATGCTGAAGATCAGTTGGGTG
CACGAGTGGGTTACATCGAACTGGATCTCAACAGCGGTAAGATCCTTGAGAGTTTTCGCCCCGAAGAACG
TTTTCCAATGATGAGCACTTTTAAAGTTCTGCTATGTGGCGCGGTATTATCCCGTATTGACGCCGGGCAA
GAGCAACTCGGTCGCCGCATACACTATTCTCAGAATGACTTGGTTGAGTACTCACCAGTCACAGAAAAGC
ATCTTACGGATGGCATGACAGTAAGAGAATTATGCAGTGCTGCCATAACCATGAGTGATAACACTGCGGC
CAACTTACTTCTGACAACGATCGGAGGACCGAAGGAGCTAACCGCTTTTTTGCACAACATGGGGGATCAT
GTAACTCGCCTTGATCGTTGGGAACCGGAGCTGAATGAAGCCATACCAAACGACGAGCGTGACACCACGA
TGCCTGTAGCAATGGCAACAACGTTGCGCAAACTATTAACTGGCGAACTACTTACTCTAGCTTCCCGGCA
ACAATTAATAGACTGGATGGAGGCGGATAAAGTTGCAGGACCACTTCTGCGCTCGGCCCTTCCGGCTGGC
TGGTTTATTGCTGATAAATCTGGAGCCGGTGAGCGTGGGTCTCGCGGTATCATTGCAGCACTGGGGCCAG
ATGGTAAGCCCTCCCGTATCGTAGTTATCTACACGACGGGGAGTCAGGCAACTATGGATGAACGAAATAG
ACAGATCGCTGAGATAGGTGCCTCACTGATTAAGCATTGGTAACTGTCAGACCAAGTTTACTCATATATA
CTTTAGATTGATTTAAAACTTCATTTTTAATTTAAAAGGATCTAGGTGAAGATCCTTTTTGATAATCTCA
TGACCAAAATCCCTTAACGTGAGTTTTCGTTCCACTGAGCGTCAGACCCCGTAGAAAAGATCAAAGGATC
TTCTTGAGATCCTTTTTTTCTGCGCGTAATCTGCTGCTTGCAAACAAAAAAACCACCGCTACCAGCGGTG
GTTTGTTTGCCGGATCAAGAGCTACCAACTCTTTTTCCGAAGGTAACTGGCTTCAGCAGAGCGCAGATAC
CAAATACTGTTCTTCTAGTGTAGCCGTAGTTAGGCCACCACTTCAAGAACTCTGTAGCACCGCCTACATA
CCTCGCTCTGCTAATCCTGTTACCAGTGGCTGCTGCCAGTGGCGATAAGTCGTGTCTTACCGGGTTGGAC
TCAAGACGATAGTTACCGGATAAGGCGCAGCGGTCGGGCTGAACGGGGGGTTCGTGCACACAGCCCAGCT
TGGAGCGAACGACCTACACCGAACTGAGATACCTACAGCGTGAGCTATGAGAAAGCGCCACGCTTCCCGA
AGGGAGAAAGGCGGACAGGTATCCGGTAAGCGGCAGGGTCGGAACAGGAGAGCGCACGAGGGAGCTTCCA
GGGGGAAACGCCTGGTATCTTTATAGTCCTGTCGGGTTTCGCCACCTCTGACTTGAGCGTCGATTTTTGT
GATGCTCGTCAGGGGGGCGGAGCCTATGGAAAAACGCCAGCAACGCGGCCTTTTTACGGTTCCTGGCCTT
TTGCTGGCCTTTTGCTCACATGTTCTTTCCTGCGTTATCCCCTGATTCTGTGGATAACCGTATTACCGCC
TTTGAGTGAGCTGATACCGCTCGCCGCAGCCGAACGACCGAGCGCAGCGAGTCAGTGAGCGAGGAAGCGG
AAGAGCGCCCAATACGCAAACCGCCTCTCCCCGCGCGTTGGCCGATTCATTAATGCAGCTGTGGAATGTG
TGTCAGTTAGGGTGTGGAAAGTCCCCAGGCTCCCCAGCAGGCAGAAGTATGCAAAGCATGCATCTCAATT
AGTCAGCAACCAGGTGTGGAAAGTCCCCAGGCTCCCCAGCAGGCAGAAGTATGCAAAGCATGCATCTCAA
TTAGTCAGCAACCATAGTCCCGCCCCTAACTCCGCCCATCCCGCCCCTAACTCCGCCCAGTTCCGCCCAT
TCTCCGCCCCATGGCTGACTAATTTTTTTTATTTATGCAGAGGCCGAGGCCGCCTCGGCCTCTGAGCTAT
TCCAGAAGTAGTGAGGAGGCTTTTTTGGAGGCCTAGGCTTTTGCAAAAAGCTTGGACACAAGACAGGCTT
GCGAGATATGTTTGAGAATACCACTTTATCCCGCGTCAGGGAGAGGCAGTGCGTAAAAAGACGCGGACTC
ATGTGAAATACTGGTTTTTAGTGCGCCAGATCTCTATAATCTCGCGCAACCTATTTTCCCCTCGAACACT
TTTTAAGCCGTAGATAAACAGGCTGGGACACTTCACATGAGCGAAAAATACATCGTCACCTGGGACATGT
TGCAGATCCATGCACGTAAACTCGCAAGCCGACTGATGCCTTCTGAACAATGGAAAGGCATTATTGCCGT
AAGCCGTGGCGGTCTGTACCGGGTGCGTTACTGGCGCGTGAACTGGGTATTCGTCATGTCGATACCGTTT
GTATTTCCAGCTACGATCACGACAACCAGCGCGAGCTTAAAGTGCTGAAACGCGCAGAAGGCGATGGCGA
AGGCTTCATCGTTATTGATGACCTGGTGGATACCGGTGGTACTGCGGTTGCGATTCGTGAAATGTATCCA
AAAGCGCACTTTGTCACCATCTTCGCAAAACCGGCTGGTCGTCCGCTGGTTGATGACTATGTTGTTGATA
TCCCGCAAGATACCTGGATTGAACAGCCGTGGGATATGGGCGTCGTATTCGTCCCGCCAATCTCCGGTCG
CTAATCTTTTCAACGCCTGGCACTGCCGGGCGTTGTTCTTTTTAACTTCAGGCGGGTTACAATAGTTTCC
AGTAAGTATTCTGGAGGCTGCATCCATGACACAGGCAAACCTGAGCGAAACCCTGTTCAAACCCCGCTTT
AAACATCCTGAAACCTCGACGCTAGTCCGCCGCTTTAATCACGGCGCACAACCGCCTGTGCAGTCGGCCC
TTGATGGTAAAACCATCCCTCACTGGTATCGCATGATTAACCGTCTGATGTGGATCTGGCGCGGCATTGA
CCCACGCGAAATCCTCGACGTCCAGGCACGTATTGTGATGAGCGATGCCGAACGTACCGACGATGATTTA
TACGATACGGTGATTGGCTACCGTGGCGGCAACTGGATTTATGAGTGGGCCCCGGATCTTTGTGAAGGAA
CCTTACTTCTGTGGTGTGACATAATTGGACAAACTACCTACAGAGATTTAAAGCTCTAAGGTAAATATAA
AATTTTTAAGTGTATAATGTGTTAAACTACTGATTCTAATTGTTTGTGTATTTTAGATTCCAACCTATGG
AACTGATGAATGGGAGCAGTGGTGGAATGCCTTTAATGAGGAAAACCTGTTTTGCTCAGAAGAAATGCCA
TCTAGTGATGATGAGGCTACTGCTGACTCTCAACATTCTACTCCTCCAAAAAAGAAGAGAAAGGTAGAAG
ACCCCAAGGACTTTCCTTCAGAATTGCTAAGTTTTTTGAGTCATGCTGTGTTTAGTAATAGAACTCTTGC
TTGCTTTGCTATTTACACCACAAAGGAAAAAGCTGCACTGCTATACAAGAAAATTATGGAAAAATATTCT
GTAACCTTTATAAGTAGGCATAACAGTTATAATCATAACATACTGTTTTTTCTTACTCCACACAGGCATA
GAGTGTCTGCTATTAATAACTATGCTCAAAAATTGTGTACCTTTAGCTTTTTAATTTGTAAAGGGGTTAA
TAAGGAATATTTGATGTATAGTGCCTTGACTAGAGATCATAATCAGCCATACCACATTTGTAGAGGTTTT
ACTTGCTTTAAAAAACCTCCCACACCTCCCCCTGAACCTGAAACATAAAATGAATGCAATTGTTGTTGTT
AACTTGTTTATTGCAGCTTATAATGGTTACAAATAAAGCAATAGCATCACAAATTTCACAAATAAAGCAT
TTTTTTCACTGCATTCTAGTTGTGGTTTGTCCAAACTCATCAATGTATCTTATCATGTCTGGATCAACTG
GATAACTCAAGCTAACCAAAATCATCCCAAACTTCCCACCCCATACCCTATTACCACTGCCAATTACCTG
TGGTTTCATTTACTCTAAACCTGTGATTCCTCTGAATTATTTTCATTTTAAAGAAATTGTATTTGTTAAA
TATGTACTACAAACTTAGTAG
